Addgene plasmid #65524: attB-­GFP-­Poly(A)
Purpose: Plasmid for the generation of gene disruptions via Bxb1-mediated recombination into MIN-tagged cell lines. This vector can also be used to express cDNAs.
Depositing lab: Sebastian Bultmann. Depositing organization: Ludwig-Maximilians-Universitaet Muenchen (LMU). Publication: A modular open platform for systematic functional studies under physiological conditions. Mulholland CB, Smets M, Schmidtmann E, Leidescher S, Markaki Y, Hofweber M, Qin W, Manzo M, Kremmer E, Thanisch K, Bauer C, Rombaut P, Herzog F, Leonhardt H, Bultmann S. Nucleic Acids Res. 2015 May 24. pii: gkv550. 10.1093/nar/gkv550 PubMed 26007658.
Backbone
  Vector backbone: pUC57
  Vector type: Mammalian Expression, Mouse Targeting ; Bxb1
Growth in bacteria
  Bacterial resistance: Kanamycin, 50 μg/mL
  Growth temperature: 37°C
  Growth strain: JM109
  Copy number: High Copy
Gene/Insert
  Gene/Insert name: attB-GFP
  Insert size (bp): 756
Terms and licenses: Academic/Nonprofit Terms; Industry Terms: Not Available to Industry
How to cite: attB-­GFP-­Poly(A) was a gift from Sebastian Bultmann (Addgene plasmid # 65524 ; http://n2t.net/addgene:65524 ; RRID:Addgene_65524)
