[The description below was written by a language model from this plasmid's Addgene catalogue record and pLannotate feature annotations shown in this document.]
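Description:
attB-GFP-Poly(A) is a compact (about 2.8 kb) donor plasmid built on a pUC57 backbone and designed for Bxb1 integrase-mediated recombination into mammalian, specifically mouse, cell lines that carry a MIN tag, an attP-containing integration site previously knocked into an endogenous locus. It is maintained in E. coli at high copy from a ColE1/pUC-type origin and selected with kanamycin. Resistance comes from the Tn5 aminoglycoside phosphotransferase (NeoR/KanR), driven here by the synthetic bacterial EM7 promoter. No eukaryotic promoter is annotated upstream of this marker, so the record does not indicate that it provides G418 selection in mammalian cells.

The payload is the 756 bp attB-GFP insert. The feature table annotates an EGFP coding sequence starting close to the beginning of the sequence. The short stretch ahead of it presumably holds the Bxb1 attB site, although the annotation software did not call it. Downstream lies an SV40 polyadenylation signal, annotated on the reverse strand along with an adjacent fragment of the SV40 large T antigen. This region is typically bidirectional, consistent with its use as the "Poly(A)" terminator in the plasmid name. No mammalian promoter is annotated in front of EGFP, which fits the intended logic. After attB × attP recombination, the GFP-poly(A) cassette sits within the tagged gene and is expressed from the endogenous promoter, and the polyadenylation signal terminates the transcript early. This disrupts the host gene and reports its activity by fluorescence. According to the record, the vector can also serve as a scaffold for expressing cDNAs at MIN-tagged loci.
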