Features (pLannotate 1.2.2; 6 found; start..end, strand, type, name):
     49..762     +  CDS            EGFP: EGFP is a basic (constitutively fluorescent) green fluorescent protein published in 1996, derived from Aequorea victoria. It is reported to be a rapidly-maturing weak dimer with moderate acid sensitivity.
    870..1004    -  polyA_signal   SV40 poly(A) signal: SV40 polyadenylation signal
   1027..1110    -  CDS            large T antigen (fragment): large T antigen from SV40 (simian virus 40)
   1140..1187    +  promoter       EM7 promoter: synthetic bacterial promoter&nbsp
   1206..2009    +  CDS            NeoR/KanR: aminoglycoside phosphotransferase from Tn5; aph(3')-II (or nptII); confers resistance to neomycin, kanamycin, and G418 (Geneticin®)
   2138..2726    -  rep_origin     ori: high-copy-number ColE1/pMB1/pBR322/pUC origin of replication
>Addgene plasmid #65524 | attB-­GFP-­Poly(A) | depositor full sequence | sequence record 122099 | attB-­GFP-­Poly(A) sequence 2755 bps
GATATCCCGGCTTGTCGACGACGGCGGTCTCCGTCGTCAGGATCATCCGTGAGCAAGGGCGAGGAGCTGT
TCACCGGGGTGGTGCCCATCCTGGTCGAGCTGGACGGCGACGTAAACGGCCACAAGTTCAGCGTGTCCGG
CGAGGGCGAGGGCGATGCCACCTACGGCAAGCTGACCCTGAAGTTCATCTGCACCACCGGCAAGCTGCCC
GTGCCCTGGCCCACCCTCGTGACCACCCTGACCTACGGCGTGCAGTGCTTCAGCCGCTACCCCGACCACA
TGAAGCAGCACGACTTCTTCAAGTCCGCCATGCCCGAAGGCTACGTCCAGGAGCGCACCATCTTCTTCAA
GGACGACGGCAACTACAAGACCCGCGCCGAGGTGAAGTTCGAGGGCGACACCCTGGTGAACCGCATCGAG
CTGAAGGGCATCGACTTCAAGGAGGACGGCAACATCCTGGGGCACAAGCTGGAGTACAACTACAACAGCC
ACAACGTCTATATCATGGCCGACAAGCAGAAGAACGGCATCAAGGTGAACTTCAAGATCCGCCACAACAT
CGAGGACGGCAGCGTGCAGCTCGCCGACCACTACCAGCAGAACACCCCCATCGGCGACGGCCCCGTGCTG
CTGCCCGACAACCACTACCTGAGCACCCAGTCCGCCCTGAGCAAAGACCCCAACGAGAAGCGCGATCACA
TGGTCCTGCTGGAGTTCGTGACCGCCGCCGGGATCACTCTCGGCATGGACGAGCTGTACAAGAGCGGCCT
GAGGAGCAGAGCCCAGGCGAGCAACAGCGCCGTGGACGCCACCATGGGCGATCGCCCGGGAATTGACTAG
TGCGGCCGCAGTTAACGAATTCTCTAGAGGATCCAGACATGATAAGATACATTGATGAGTTTGGACAAAC
CACAACTAGAATGCAGTGAAAAAAATGCTTTATTTGTGAAATTTGTGATGCTATTGCTTTATTTGTAACC
ATTATAAGCTGCAATAAACAAGTTAACAACAACAATTGCATTCATTTTATGTTTCAGGTTCAGGGGGAGG
TGTGGGAGGTTTTTTAAAGCAAGTAAAACCTCTACAAATGTGGTATGGCTGATTATGATCCTGCAAGCCT
CGTCGCCGCGGTTTATTCTGTTGACAATTAATCATCGGCATAGTATATCGGCATAGTATAATACGACAAG
GTGAGGAACTAAACCATGGGATCGGCCATTGAACAAGATGGATTGCACGCAGGTTCTCCGGCCGCTTGGG
TGGAGAGGCTATTCGGCTATGACTGGGCACAACAGACAATCGGCTGCTCTGATGCCGCCGTGTTCCGGCT
GTCAGCGCAGGGGCGCCCGGTTCTTTTTGTCAAGACCGACCTGTCCGGTGCCCTGAATGAACTGCAGGAC
GAGGCAGCGCGGCTATCGTGGCTGGCCACGACGGGCGTTCCTTGCGCAGCTGTGCTCGACGTTGTCACTG
AAGCGGGAAGGGACTGGCTGCTATTGGGCGAAGTGCCGGGGCAGGATCTCCTGTCATCTCACCTTGCTCC
TGCCGAGAAAGTATCCATCATGGCTGATGCAATGCGGCGGCTGCATACGCTTGATCCGGCTACCTGCCCA
TTCGACCACCAAGCGAAACATCGCATCGAGCGAGCACGTACTCGGATGGAAGCCGGTCTTGTCGATCAGG
ATGATCTGGACGAAGAGCATCAGGGGCTCGCGCCAGCCGAACTGTTCGCCAGGCTCAAGGCGCGCATGCC
CGGCGGCGAGGATCTCGTCGTGACCCATGGCGATGCCTGCTTGCCGAATATCATGGTGGAAAATGGCCGC
TTTTCTGGATTCATCGACTGTGGCCGGCTGGGTGTGGCGGACCGCTATCAGGACATAGCGTTGGCTACCC
GTGATATTGCTGAAGAGCTTGGCGGCGAATGGGCTGACCGCTTCCTCGTGCTTTACGGTATCGCCGCCCC
CGATTCGCAGCGCATCGCCTTCTATCGCCTTCTTGACGAGTTCTTCTGAGCGGGACTCTGGGGTTCGAAT
AAAGACCGACCAAGCGACGTCTGAGAGCTCCCTGGCGAATTCGGTACCAATAAAAGAGCTTTATTTTCAT
GATCTGTGTGTTGGTTTTTGGCCGCGTTGCTGGCGTTTTTCCATAGGCTCCGCCCCCCTGACGAGCATCA
CAAAAATCGACGCTCAAGTCAGAGGTGGCGAAACCCGACAGGACTATAAAGATACCAGGCGTTTCCCCCT
GGAAGCTCCCTCGTGCGCTCTCCTGTTCCGACCCTGCCGCTTACCGGATACCTGTCCGCCTTTCTCCCTT
CGGGAAGCGTGGCGCTTTCTCATAGCTCACGCTGTAGGTATCTCAGTTCGGTGTAGGTCGTTCGCTCCAA
GCTGGGCTGTGTGCACGAACCCCCCGTTCAGCCCGACCGCTGCGCCTTATCCGGTAACTATCGTCTTGAG
TCCAACCCGGTAAGACACGACTTATCGCCACTGGCAGCAGCCACTGGTAACAGGATTAGCAGAGCGAGGT
ATGTAGGCGGTGCTACAGAGTTCTTGAAGTGGTGGCCTAACTACGGCTACACTAGAAGAACAGTATTTGG
TATCTGCGCTCTGCTGAAGCCAGTTACCTTCGGAAAAAGAGTTGGTAGCTCTTGATCCGGCAAACAAACC
ACCGCTGGTAGCGGTGGTTTTTTTGTTTGCAAGCAGCAGATTACGCGCAGAAAAAAAGGATCTCAAGAAG
ATCCTTTGATCTTTTCTAGTGTGCG
