>Addgene plasmid #65524 | attB-­GFP-­Poly(A) | addgene partial sequence | sequence record 122095 | pBR322ori-3 5'-tttgtttgcaagcagcagat-3'
GGATCTCAAGAAGATCCTTTGATCTTTTCTAGTGTGCGGATATCCCGGCTTGTCGACGACGGCGGTCTCC
GTCGTCAGGATCATCCGTGAGCAAGGGCGAGGAGCTGTTCACCGGGGTGGTGCCCATCCTGGTCGAGCTG
GACGGCGACGTAAACGGCCACAAGTTCAGCGTGTCCGGCGAGGGCGAGGGCGATGCCACCTACGGCAAGC
TGACCCTGAAGTTCATCTGCACCACCGGCAAGCTGCCCGTGCCCTGGCCCACCCTCGTGACCACCCTGAC
CTACGGCGTGCAGTGCTTCAGCCGCTACCCCGACCACATGAAGCAGCACGACTTCTTCAAGTCCGCCATG
CCCGAAGGCTACGTCCAGGAGCGCACCATCTTCTTCAAGGACGACGGCAACTACAAGACCCGCGCCGAGG
TGAAGTTCGAGGGCGACACCCTGGTGAACCGCATCGAGCTGAAGGGCATCGACTTCAAGGAGGACGGCAA
CATCCTGGGGCACAAGCTGGAGTACAACTACAACAGCCACAACGTCTATATCATGGCCGACAAGCAGAAG
AACGGCATCAAGGTGAACTTCAAGATCCGCCACAACATCGAGGACGGCAGCGTGCAGCTCGCCGACCACT
ACCAGCAGAACACCCCCATCGGCGACGGCCCCGTGCTGCTGCCCGACAACCACTACCTGAGCACCCAGTC
CGCCCTGAGCAAAGACCCCAACGAGAAGCGCGATCACATGGTCCTGCTGGAGTTCGTGACCGCCGCCGGG
ATCACTCTCGGCATGGACGAGCTGTACAAGAGCGGCCTGAGGAGCAGAGCCCAGGCGAGCAACAGCGCCG
TGGACGCCACCATGGGCGATCGCCCGGGAATTGACTAGTGCGGCCGCAGTTAACGAATTCTCTAGAGGAT
CCAGACATGATAAGATACATTGATGAGTTTGGACAAACCACAACTAGAATGCAGTGAAAAAAATGCTTTA
TTTGTGAAATTTGTGATGCTATTGCTTTATTTGTAACCATTATAAGCTGCAATAAACAAGTTAACAACAA
CAATTGCATTCATTTTATGTTTCAGG
