>Addgene plasmid #65524 | attB-­GFP-­Poly(A) | addgene partial sequence | sequence record 122098 | ffLuc-F 5'-ATTCGCCGCCAAGCTCTT-3'
CCAACGCTATGTCCTGATAGCGGTCCGCCACACCCAGCCGGCCACAGTCGATGAATCCAGAAAAGCGGCC
ATTTTCCACCATGATATTCGGCAAGCAGGCATCGCCATGGGTCACGACGAGATCCTCGCCGCCGGGCATG
CGCGCCTTGAGCCTGGCGAACAGTTCGGCTGGCGCGAGCCCCTGATGCTCTTCGTCCAGATCATCCTGAT
CGACAAGACCGGCTTCCATCCGAGTACGTGCTCGCTCGATGCGATGTTTCGCTTGGTGGTCGAATGGGCA
GGTAGCCGGATCAAGCGTATGCAGCCGCCGCATTGCATCAGCCATGATGGATACTTTCTCGGCAGGAGCA
AGGTGAGATGACAGGAGATCCTGCCCCGGCACTTCGCCCAATAGCAGCCAGTCCCTTCCCGCTTCAGTGA
CAACGTCGAGCACAGCTGCGCAAGGAACGCCCGTCGTGGCCAGCCACGATAGCCGCGCTGCCTCGTCCTG
CAGTTCATTCAGGGCACCGGACAGGTCGGTCTTGACAAAAAGAACCGGGCGCCCCTGCGCTGACAGCCGG
AACACGGCGGCATCAGAGCAGCCGATTGTCTGTTGTGCCCAGTCATAGCCGAATAGCCTCTCCACCCAAG
CGGCCGGAGAACCTGCGTGCAATCCATCTTGTTCAATGGCCGATCCCATGGTTTAGTTCCTCACCTTGTC
GTATTATACTATGCCGATATACTATGCCGATGATTAATTGTCAACAGAATAAACCGCGGCGACGAGGCTT
GCAGGATCATAATCAGCCATACCACATTTGTAGAGGTTTTACTTGCTTTAAAAAACCTCCCACACCTCCC
CCTGAACCTGAAACATAAAATGAATGCAATTGTTGTTGTTAACTTGTTTATTGCAGCTTATAATGGTTAC
AAATAAAGCAATAGCATCACAAATTTCACAAATAAAGCATTT
